>Addgene plasmid #229587 | pCytERM-mEGFP-N1 | addgene full sequence | sequence record 478768 | Addgene NGS Result
TAGTTATTAATAGTAATCAATTACGGGGTCATTAGTTCATAGCCCATATATGGAGTTCCGCGTTACATAA
CTTACGGTAAATGGCCCGCCTGGCTGACCGCCCAACGACCCCCGCCCATTGACGTCAATAATGACGTATG
TTCCCATAGTAACGCCAATAGGGACTTTCCATTGACGTCAATGGGTGGAGTATTTACGGTAAACTGCCCA
CTTGGCAGTACATCAAGTGTATCATATGCCAAGTACGCCCCCTATTGACGTCAATGACGGTAAATGGCCC
GCCTGGCATTATGCCCAGTACATGACCTTATGGGACTTTCCTACTTGGCAGTACATCTACGTATTAGTCA
TCGCTATTACCATGGTGATGCGGTTTTGGCAGTACATCAATGGGCGTGGATAGCGGTTTGACTCACGGGG
ATTTCCAAGTCTCCACCCCATTGACGTCAATGGGAGTTTGTTTTGGCACCAAAATCAACGGGACTTTCCA
AAATGTCGTAACAACTCCGCCCCATTGACGCAAATGGGCGGTAGGCGTGTACGGTGGGAGGTCTATATAA
GCAGAGCTGGTTTAGTGAACCGTCAGATCCGCTAGCGCTACCGGACTCAGATCTATGGACCCTGTGGTGG
TGCTGGGGCTCTGTCTCTCCTGTTTGCTTCTCCTTTCACTCTGGAAACAGAGCTATGGGGGAGGGAAGCT
TCGAATTCTGCAGTCGACGGTACCGCGGGCCCGGGATCCACCGGTCGCCACCATGGTGAGCAAGGGCGAG
GAGCTGTTCACCGGGGTGGTGCCCATCCTGGTCGAGCTGGACGGCGACGTAAACGGCCACAAGTTCAGCG
TGTCCGGCGAGGGCGAGGGCGATGCCACCTACGGCAAGCTGACCCTGAAGTTCATCTGCACCACCGGCAA
GCTGCCCGTGCCCTGGCCCACCCTCGTGACCACCCTGACCTACGGCGTGCAGTGCTTCAGCCGCTACCCC
GACCACATGAAGCAGCACGACTTCTTCAAGTCCGCCATGCCCGAAGGCTACGTCCAGGAGCGCACCATCT
TCTTCAAGGACGACGGCAACTACAAGACCCGCGCCGAGGTGAAGTTCGAGGGCGACACCCTGGTGAACCG
CATCGAGCTGAAGGGCATCGACTTCAAGGAGGACGGCAACATCCTGGGGCACAAGCTGGAGTACAACTAC
AACAGCCACAACGTCTATATCATGGCCGACAAGCAGAAGAACGGCATCAAGGTGAACTTCAAGATCCGCC
ACAACATCGAGGACGGCAGCGTGCAGCTCGCCGACCACTACCAGCAGAACACCCCCATCGGCGACGGCCC
CGTGCTGCTGCCCGACAACCACTACCTGAGCACCCAGTCCAAGCTGAGCAAAGACCCCAACGAGAAGCGC
GATCACATGGTCCTGCTGGAGTTCGTGACCGCCGCCGGGATCACTCTCGGCATGGACGAGCTGTACAAGT
AAGCGGCCGCGACTCTAGATCATAATCAGCCATACCACATTTGTAGAGGTTTTACTTGCTTTAAAAAACC
TCCCACACCTCCCCCTGAACCTGAAACATAAAATGAATGCAATTGTTGTTGTTAACTTGTTTATTGCAGC
TTATAATGGTTACAAATAAAGCAATAGCATCACAAATTTCACAAATAAAGCATTTTTTTCACTGCATTCT
AGTTGTGGTTTGTCCAAACTCATCAATGTATCTTAAGGCGTAAATTGTAAGCGTTAATATTTTGTTAAAA
TTCGCGTTAAATTTTTGTTAAATCAGCTCATTTTTTAACCAATAGGCCGAAATCGGCAAAATCCCTTATA
AATCAAAAGAATAGACCGAGATAGGGT
[37 nt withheld, positions 1848-1884]
AAAGAACGTGGACTCCAACGTCAAAGG
[49 nt withheld, positions 1912-1960]
T
[91 nt withheld, positions 1962-2052]
G
[124 nt withheld, positions 2054-2177]
CAGGTGGCACTTTTCGGGGAAATGTGCGCGGAACCCCTATTTGTTTATTTTTCTAAATACATTCAAATAT
GTATCCGCTCATGAGACAATAACCCTGATAAATGCTTCAATAATATTGAAAAAGGAAGAGTCCTGAGGCG
GAAAGAACCAGCTGTGGAATGTGTGTCAGTTAGGGTGTGGAAAGTCCCCAGGCTCCCCAGCAGGCAGAAG
TATGCAAAGCATGCATCTCAATTAGTCAGCAACCAGGTGTGGAAAGTCCCCAGGCTCCCCAGCAGGCAGA
AGTATGCAAAGCATGCATCTCAATTAGTCAGCAACCATAGTCCCGCCCCTAACTCCGCCCATCCCGCCCC
TAACTCCGCCCAGTTCCGCCCATTCTCCGCCCCATGGCTGACTAATTTTTTTTATTTATGCAGAGGCCGA
GGCCGCCTCGGCCTCTGAGCTATTCCAGAAGTAGTGAGGAGGCTTTTTTGGAGGCCTAGGCTTTTGCAAA
GATCGATCAAGAGACAGGATGAGGATCGTTTCGCATGATTGAACAAGATGGATTGCACGCAGGTTCTCCG
GCCGCTTGGGTGGAGAGGCTATTCGGCTATGACTGGGCACAACAGACAATCGGCTGCTCTGATGCCGCCG
TGTTCCGGCTGTCAGCGCAGGGGCGCCCGGTTCTTTTTGTCAAGACCGACCTGTCCGGTGCCCTGAATGA
ACTGCAAGACGAGGCAGCGCGGCTATCGTGGCTGGCCACGACGGGCGTTCCTTGCGCAGCTGTGCTCGAC
GTTGTCACTGAAGCGGGAAGGGACTGGCTGCTATTGGGCGAAGTGCCGGGGCAGGATCTCCTGTCATCTC
ACCTTGCTCCTGCCGAGAAAGTATCCATCATGGCTGATGCAATGCGGCGGCTGCATACGCTTGATCCGGC
TACCTGCCCATTCGACCACCAAGCGAAACATCGCATCGAGCGAGCACGTACTCGGATGGAAGCCGGTCTT
GTCGATCAGGATGATCTGGACGAAGAGCATCAGGGGCTCGCGCCAGCCGAACTGTTCGCCAGGCTCAAGG
CGAGCATGCCCGACGGCGAGGATCTCGTCGTGACCCATGGCGATGCCTGCTTGCCGAATATCATGGTGGA
AAATGGCCGCTTTTCTGGATTCATCGACTGTGGCCGGCTGGGTGTGGCGGACCGCTATCAGGACATAGCG
TTGGCTACCCGTGATATTGCTGAAGAGCTTGGCGGCGAATGGGCTGACCGCTTCCTCGTGCTTTACGGTA
TCGCCGCTCCCGATTCGCAGCGCATCGCCTTCTATCGCCTTCTTGACGAGTTCTTCTGAGCGGGACTCTG
GGGTTCGAAATGACCGACCAAGCGACGCCCAACCTGCCATCACGAGATTTCGATTCCACCGCCGCCTTCT
ATGAAAGGTTGGGCTTCGGAATCGTTTTCCGGGACGCCGGCTGGATGATCCTCCAGCGCGGGGATCTCAT
GCTGGAGTTCTTCGCCCACCCTAGGGGGAGGCTAACTGAAACACGGAAGGAGACAATACCGGAAGGAACC
CGCGCTATGACGGCAATAAAAAGACAGAATAAAACGCACGGTGTTGGGTCGTTTGTTCATAAACGCGGGG
TTCGGTCCCAGGGCTGGCACTCTGTCGATACCCCACCGAGACCCCATTGGGGCCAATACGCCCGCGTTTC
TTCCTTTTCCCCACCCCACCCCCCAAGTTCGGGTGAAGGCCCAGGGCTCGCAGCCAACGTCGGGGCGGCA
GGCCCTGCCATAGCCTCAGGTTACTCATATATACTTTAGATTGATTTAAAACTTCATTTTTAATTTAAAA
GGATCTAGGTGAAGATCCTTTTTGATAATCTCATGACCAAAATCCCTTAACGTGAGTTTTCGTTCCACTG
AGCGTCAGACCCCGTAGAAAAGATCAAAGGATCTTCTTGAGATCCTTTTTTTCTGCGCGTAATCTGCTGC
TTGCAAACAAAAAAACCACCGCTACCAGCGGTGGTTTGTTTGCCGGATCAAGAGCTACCAACTCTTTTTC
CGAAGGTAACTGGCTTCAGCAGAGCGCAGATACCAAATACTGTTCTTCTAGTGTAGCCGTAGTTAGGCCA
CCACTTCAAGAACTCTGTAGCACCGCCTACATACCTCGCTCTGCTAATCCTGTTACCAGTGGCTGCTGCC
AGTGGCGATAAGTCGTGTCTTACCGGGTTGGACTCAAGACGATAGTTACCGGATAAGGCGCAGCGGTCGG
GCTGAACGGGGGGTTCGTGCACACAGCCCAGCTTGGAGCGAACGACCTACACCGAACTGAGATACCTACA
GCGTGAGCTATGAGAAAGCGCCACGCTTCCCGAAGGGAGAAAGGCGGACAGGTATCCGGTAAGCGGCAGG
GTCGGAACAGGAGAGCGCACGAGGGAGCTTCCAGGGGGAAACGCCTGGTATCTTTATAGTCCTGTCGGGT
TTCGCCACCTCTGACTTGAGCGTCGATTTTTGTGATGCTCGTCAGGGGGGCGGAGCCTATGGAAAAACGC
CAGCAACGCGGCCTTTTTACGGTTCCTGGCCTTTTGCTGGCCTTTTGCTCACATGTTCTTTCCTGCGTTA
TCCCCTGATTCTGTGGATAACCGTATTACCGCCATGCAT
Features (pLannotate 1.2.2; 16 found; start..end, strand, type, name):
     61..364     +  enhancer       CMV enhancer: human cytomegalovirus immediate early enhancer
    365..568     +  promoter       CMV promoter: human cytomegalovirus (CMV) immediate early promoter
    591..614     +  misc_feature   MCS (fragment): multiple cloning site
    615..701     +  CDS            CYP2C1 (fragment): CP2C1_RABIT - Experimental evidence at protein level: Swiss-Prot protein existence level 1. Cytochromes P450 are a group of heme-thiolate monooxygenases. In liver microsomes, this enzyme is involved in an NADPH-dependent electron transport pathway. It oxidizes a variety of structurally unrelated compounds, including steroids, fatty acids, and xenobiotics. From Oryctolagus cuniculus (Rabbit).
    696..739     +  misc_feature   MCS (fragment): multiple cloning site
    753..1472    +  CDS            mEGFP: enhanced GFP with monomerizing A206K mutation (Zacharias et al., 2002) mammalian codon-optimized
   1488..1571    +  CDS            large T antigen (fragment): large T antigen from SV40 (simian virus 40)
   1594..1715    +  polyA_signal   SV40 poly(A) signal: SV40 polyadenylation signal
   1749..2177    -  rep_origin     f1 ori (sequence partly withheld): f1 bacteriophage origin of replication; arrow indicates direction of (+) strand synthesis
   2204..2308    +  promoter       AmpR promoter: bla
   2310..2667    +  promoter       SV40 promoter: SV40 enhancer and early promoter
   2702..3496    +  CDS            NeoR/KanR: aminoglycoside phosphotransferase from Tn5; aph(3')-II (or nptII); confers resistance to neomycin, kanamycin, and G418 (Geneticin®)
   3517..3669    +  CDS            ble (fragment): BLE_KLEPN - Experimental evidence at protein level: Swiss-Prot protein existence level 1. Binding protein with a strong affinity to the bleomycin family of antibiotics. Binds to CL990; an antimitotic-antibiotic compound. From Klebsiella pneumoniae.
   3728..3775    +  polyA_signal   HSV TK poly(A) signal: herpes simplex virus thymidine kinase polyadenylation signal (Cole and Stacy, 1985)
   3866..3882    -  polyA_signal   bGH poly(A) signal (fragment): bovine growth hormone polyadenylation signal
   4104..4692    +  rep_origin     ori: high-copy-number ColE1/pMB1/pBR322/pUC origin of replication
