[The description below was written by a language model from this plasmid's Addgene catalogue record and pLannotate feature annotations shown in this document.]
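Description:
pCytERM-mEGFP-N1 is a 4.8 kb mammalian expression plasmid built on an N1-type backbone, in which the fluorescent protein sits downstream of the cloning site so that it is fused to the C-terminus of an upstream partner. It is maintained in E. coli at high copy through a ColE1/pUC-type origin and selected with kanamycin. Resistance comes from a Tn5 NeoR/KanR aminoglycoside phosphotransferase cassette. This cassette is driven by a bacterial bla promoter placed in tandem with the SV40 enhancer/early promoter and is terminated by the HSV TK polyadenylation signal, so the same gene can in principle also provide G418 selection in mammalian cells. An f1 phage origin is also present. The short fragments annotated as ble, bGH poly(A) and SV40 large T antigen appear to be backbone remnants or partial matches rather than functional units.

The expression cassette uses the human CMV immediate-early enhancer and promoter to drive a short N-terminal fragment of rabbit cytochrome P450 CYP2C1 (about 29 codons). This fragment is joined through residual multiple-cloning-site sequence to mEGFP, the mammalian codon-optimized enhanced GFP carrying the monomerizing A206K mutation, and the cassette ends with the SV40 poly(A) signal. The "CytERM" name refers to this P450 segment, which acts as a membrane anchor that tethers the fluorescent protein to the cytoplasmic face of the endoplasmic reticulum.

Fusions of this kind are generally used to label the ER and to test the tendency of fluorescent proteins to oligomerize in cells, since sticky tags reorganize ER membranes into stacked structures. The record itself states only that the plasmid expresses P450-mEGFP in mammalian cells. Because it was deposited with a study describing a monomeric StayGold-derived green fluorescent protein, it may have served there as an mEGFP comparison construct, though this is not stated.
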