Addgene plasmid #229587: pCytERM-mEGFP-N1
Purpose: Expresses P450-mEGFP in mammalian cells
Depositing lab: Kiryl Piatkevich. Depositing organization: Westlake University. Publication: Bright and stable monomeric green fluorescent protein derived from StayGold. Zhang H, Lesnov GD, Subach OM, Zhang W, Kuzmicheva TP, Vlaskina AV, Samygina VR, Chen L, Ye X, Nikolaeva AY, Gabdulkhakov A, Papadaki S, Qin W, Borshchevskiy V, Perfilov MM, Gavrikov AS, Drobizhev M, Mishin AS, Piatkevich KD, Subach FV. Nat Methods. 2024 Apr;21(4):657-665. doi: 10.1038/s41592-024-02203-y. Epub 2024 Feb 26. PubMed 38409224.
Backbone
  Vector backbone: pN1
  Vector type: Mammalian Expression
Growth in bacteria
  Bacterial resistance: Kanamycin, 50 μg/mL
  Growth temperature: 37°C
  Growth strain: DH5alpha
  Copy number: High Copy
Gene/Insert
  Gene/Insert name: mEGFP
  Species: Synthetic
  Cloning method: Ligation Independent Cloning
Terms and licenses: Academic/Nonprofit Terms; Industry Terms: Not Available to Industry
How to cite: pCytERM-mEGFP-N1 was a gift from Kiryl Piatkevich (Addgene plasmid # 229587 ; http://n2t.net/addgene:229587 ; RRID:Addgene_229587)
